>Addgene plasmid #214484 | AiP1333 - pAAV-AiE2115m-minBG-SYFP2-WPRE-BGHpA | addgene full sequence | sequence record 432532 | Addgene NGS Result
GACTTGTGGAGTCTTGGAGCTCCAAGACATTCTGAGTCTTGAGGGAGACTATCTCACATCAACTATTTCA
CTGAGTTTGAGCTCGGGCTGGGCATAAAAGTCAGGGCAGAGCCATCTATTGCTTACATTTGCTTCTGGGA
TCCAGATCTTTCGAAGCTAGCGCTACCGGTCGCCACCATGGTGAGCAAGGGCGAGGAGCTGTTCACCGGG
GTGGTGCCCATCCTGGTCGAGCTGGACGGCGACGTAAACGGCCACAAGTTCAGCGTGTCCGGCGAGGGCG
AGGGCGATGCCACCTACGGCAAGCTGACCCTGAAGCTGATCTGCACCACCGGCAAGCTGCCCGTGCCCTG
GCCCACCCTCGTGACCACCCTGGGCTACGGCGTGCAGTGCTTCGCCCGCTACCCCGACCACATGAAGCAG
CACGACTTCTTCAAGTCCGCCATGCCCGAAGGCTACGTCCAGGAGCGCACCATCTTCTTCAAGGACGACG
GCAACTACAAGACCCGCGCCGAGGTGAAGTTCGAGGGCGACACCCTGGTGAACCGCATCGAGCTGAAGGG
CATCGACTTCAAGGAGGACGGCAACATCCTGGGGCACAAGCTGGAGTACAACTACAACAGCCACAACGTC
TATATCACCGCCGACAAGCAGAAGAACGGCATCAAGGCCAACTTCAAGATCCGCCACAACATCGAGGACG
GCGGCGTGCAGCTCGCCGACCACTACCAGCAGAACACCCCCATCGGCGACGGCCCCGTGCTGCTGCCCGA
CAACCACTACCTGAGCTACCAGTCCAAGCTGAGCAAAGACCCCAACGAGAAGCGCGATCACATGGTCCTG
CTGGAGTTCGTGACCGCCGCCGGGATCACTCTCGGCATGGACGAGCTGTACAAGTAAGTCGACGGCGCGC
CGCGGCCGCGAATTCGATATCATAATCAACCTCTGGATTACAAAATTTGTGAAAGATTGACTGGTATTCT
TAACTATGTTGCTCCTTTTACGCTATGTGGATACGCTGCTTTAATGCCTTTGTATCATGCTATTGCTTCC
CGTATGGCTTTCATTTTCTCCTCCTTGTATAAATCCTGGTTAGTTCTTGCCACGGCGGAACTCATCGCCG
CCTGCCTTGCCCGCTGCTGGACAGGGGCTCGGCTGTTGGGCACTGACAATTCCGTGGCTCGAGAGATCTT
CGACTGTGCCTTCTAGTTGCCAGCCATCTGTTGTTTGCCCCTCCCCCGTGCCTTCCTTGACCCTGGAAGG
TGCCACTCCCACTGTCCTTTCCTAATAAAATGAGGAAATTGCATCGCATTGTCTGAGTAGGTGTCATTCT
ATTCTGGGGGGTGGGGTGGGGCAGGACAGCAAGGGGGAGGATTGGGAAGACAATAGCAGGCATGAGATCT
CACGTGCGGACCGAGCGGCCGCAGGAACCCCTAGTGATGGAGTTGGCCACTCCCTCTCTGCGCGCTCGCT
CGCTCACTGAGGCCGGGCGACCAAAGGTCGCCCGACGCCCGGGCTTTGCCCGGGCGGCCTCAGTGAGCGA
GCGAGCGCGCAGCTGCCTGCAGGGGCGCCTGATGCGGTATTTTCTCCTTACGCATCTGTGCGGTATTTCA
CACCGCATA
[95 nt withheld, positions 1620-1714]
T
[46 nt withheld, positions 1716-1761]
C
[141 nt withheld, positions 1763-1903]
CCTTTGACGTTGGAGTCCACGTTCTTT
[37 nt withheld, positions 1931-1967]
ACTCTATCTCGGGCTATTCTTTTGATTTATAAGGGATTTTGCCGATTTCGGTCTATTGGTTAAAAAATGA
GCTGATTTAACAAAAATTTAACGCGAATTTTAACAAAATATTAACGTTTACAATTTTATGGTGCACTCTC
AGTACAATCTGCTCTGATGCCGCATAGTTAAGCCAGCCCCGACACCCGCCAACACCCGCTGACGCGCCCT
GACGGGCTTGTCTGCTCCCGGCATCCGCTTACAGACAAGCTGTGACCGTCTCCGGGAGCTGCATGTGTCA
GAGGTTTTCACCGTCATCACCGAAACGCGCGAGACGAAAGGGCCTCGTGATACGCCTATTTTTATAGGTT
AATGTCATGATAATAATGGTTTCTTAGACGTCAGGTGGCACTTTTCGGGGAAATGTGCGCGGAACCCCTA
TTTGTTTATTTTTCTAAATACATTCAAATATGTATCCGCTCATGAGACAATAACCCTGATAAATGCTTCA
ATAATATTGAAAAAGGAAGAGTATGAGTATTCAACATTTCCGTGTCGCCCTTATTCCCTTTTTTGCGGCA
TTTTGCCTTCCTGTTTTTGCTCACCCAGAAACGCTGGTGAAAGTAAAAGATGCTGAAGATCAGTTGGGTG
CACGAGTGGGTTACATCGAACTGGATCTCAACAGCGGTAAGATCCTTGAGAGTTTTCGCCCCGAAGAACG
TTTTCCAATGATGAGCACTTTTAAAGTTCTGCTATGTGGCGCGGTATTATCCCGTATTGACGCCGGGCAA
GAGCAACTCGGTCGCCGCATACACTATTCTCAGAATGACTTGGTTGAGTACTCACCAGTCACAGAAAAGC
ATCTTACGGATGGCATGACAGTAAGAGAATTATGCAGTGCTGCCATAACCATGAGTGATAACACTGCGGC
CAACTTACTTCTGACAACGATCGGAGGACCGAAGGAGCTAACCGCTTTTTTGCACAACATGGGGGATCAT
GTAACTCGCCTTGATCGTTGGGAACCGGAGCTGAATGAAGCCATACCAAACGACGAGCGTGACACCACGA
TGCCTGTAGCAATGGCAACAACGTTGCGCAAACTATTAACTGGCGAACTACTTACTCTAGCTTCCCGGCA
ACAATTAATAGACTGGATGGAGGCGGATAAAGTTGCAGGACCACTTCTGCGCTCGGCCCTTCCGGCTGGC
TGGTTTATTGCTGATAAATCTGGAGCCGGTGAGCGTGGGTCTCGCGGTATCATTGCAGCACTGGGGCCAG
ATGGTAAGCCCTCCCGTATCGTAGTTATCTACACGACGGGGAGTCAGGCAACTATGGATGAACGAAATAG
ACAGATCGCTGAGATAGGTGCCTCACTGATTAAGCATTGGTAACTGTCAGACCAAGTTTACTCATATATA
CTTTAGATTGATTTAAAACTTCATTTTTAATTTAAAAGGATCTAGGTGAAGATCCTTTTTGATAATCTCA
TGACCAAAATCCCTTAACGTGAGTTTTCGTTCCACTGAGCGTCAGACCCCGTAGAAAAGATCAAAGGATC
TTCTTGAGATCCTTTTTTTCTGCGCGTAATCTGCTGCTTGCAAACAAAAAAACCACCGCTACCAGCGGTG
GTTTGTTTGCCGGATCAAGAGCTACCAACTCTTTTTCCGAAGGTAACTGGCTTCAGCAGAGCGCAGATAC
CAAATACTGTTCTTCTAGTGTAGCCGTAGTTAGGCCACCACTTCAAGAACTCTGTAGCACCGCCTACATA
CCTCGCTCTGCTAATCCTGTTACCAGTGGCTGCTGCCAGTGGCGATAAGTCGTGTCTTACCGGGTTGGAC
TCAAGACGATAGTTACCGGATAAGGCGCAGCGGTCGGGCTGAACGGGGGGTTCGTGCACACAGCCCAGCT
TGGAGCGAACGACCTACACCGAACTGAGATACCTACAGCGTGAGCTATGAGAAAGCGCCACGCTTCCCGA
AGGGAGAAAGGCGGACAGGTATCCGGTAAGCGGCAGGGTCGGAACAGGAGAGCGCACGAGGGAGCTTCCA
GGGGGAAACGCCTGGTATCTTTATAGTCCTGTCGGGTTTCGCCACCTCTGACTTGAGCGTCGATTTTTGT
GATGCTCGTCAGGGGGGCGGAGCCTATGGAAAAACGCCAGCAACGCGGCCTTTTTACGGTTCCTGGCCTT
TTGCTGGCCTTTTGCTCACATGTCCTGCAGGCAGCTGCGCGCTCGCTCGCTCACTGAGGCCGCCCGGGCG
TCGGGCGACCTTTGGTCGCCCGGCCTCAGTGAGCGAGCGAGCGCGCAGAGAGGGAGTGGCCAACTCCATC
ACTAGGGGTTCCTGCGGCCGCACGCGTATAATATATTAATGAACATGATAAAGTAATAATTATATGATTA
ATATATTAGAGGGAATGTAATAGAGCGAAGCTGCTTCTGTGCGTCCTTTGAGCGTCTGCACCTGGGCCTG
AGAGAGACTCCGAGCAGCTGCCTGTGCAGCAGTGTGAGCCTGCCAGGTTGTGCTTGGGGACACCAGTGAC
ACCAGCTGCTCCTCATATCTCCACACGAGGCTATTTTAAGAAACTCCGCACTTGATCAGGGAGCATGTGG
GGTTAAGCCTTATGTTTTCCACTTTGGTTTTTAGATCCTAAGCAGGTGCTGCAGTTAAAAGTTCAAAATT
TTTTTTAAAAAGTCTTCTTTTTAACCATTAAGACCATTAAGATAAGTTCCTGTCGGAGGTAGCATTAAGT
AAAGACTG
Features (pLannotate 1.2.2; 14 found; start..end, strand, type, name):
    178..894     +  CDS            SYFP2: SYFP2 is a basic (constitutively fluorescent) yellow fluorescent protein published in 2006, derived from Aequorea victoria. It is reported to be a very rapidly-maturing monomer with moderate acid sensitivity.
    934..1091    +  misc_feature   WPRE (fragment): woodchuck hepatitis virus posttranscriptional regulatory element
   1097..1177    +  misc_feature   WPRE (fragment): woodchuck hepatitis virus posttranscriptional regulatory element
   1194..1305    +  polyA_signal   bGH poly(A) signal: bovine growth hormone polyadenylation signal
   1423..1563    +  repeat_region  AAV2 ITR: inverted terminal repeat of adeno-associated virus serotype 2 inverted
   1568..1619    -  misc_feature   bom (fragment): basis of mobility region from pBR322
   1638..2093    +  rep_origin     f1 ori (sequence partly withheld): f1 bacteriophage origin of replication; arrow indicates direction of (+) strand synthesis
   2094..2143    -  misc_feature   bom (fragment): basis of mobility region from pBR322
   2245..2280    -  CDS            rop (fragment): Rop protein, which maintains plasmids at low copy number; rop
   2375..2479    +  promoter       AmpR promoter: bla
   2480..3340    +  CDS            AmpR: β-lactamase; bla; confers resistance to ampicillin, carbenicillin, and related antibiotics
   3511..4099    +  rep_origin     ori: high-copy-number ColE1/pMB1/pBR322/pUC origin of replication
   4172..4199    +  repeat_region  AAV2 ITR (fragment): inverted terminal repeat of adeno-associated virus serotype 2 inverted
   4228..4255    +  repeat_region  AAV2 ITR (fragment): inverted terminal repeat of adeno-associated virus serotype 2 inverted
