[The description below was written by a language model from this plasmid's Addgene catalogue record and pLannotate feature annotations shown in this document.]
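Description:
AiP1333 - pAAV-AiE2115m-minBG-SYFP2-WPRE-BGHpA is an adeno-associated virus transfer plasmid built on a pAAV2 backbone, intended for packaging recombinant AAV that reports enhancer activity in the brain. In bacteria it is maintained as a high-copy plasmid through a ColE1/pUC-type origin and selected with ampicillin via the β-lactamase gene and its native promoter. The backbone also carries an f1 phage origin and small remnants of the pBR322 bom and rop regions. The annotated 4,705 nt sequence shows one complete AAV2 inverted terminal repeat downstream of the cassette. The upstream repeat is detected only as two short fragments, a common outcome for these structured, recombination-prone elements in sequencing and automated annotation. The use of a recombination-deficient propagation strain is consistent with preserving the ITRs.

Between the ITRs, the enhancer AiE2115m sits upstream of a minimal beta-globin promoter (minBG), which has little activity alone and so makes expression dependent on the enhancer. Neither the enhancer nor minBG is called in the feature table, but they presumably occupy the unannotated stretch between the upstream ITR fragments and the reporter. The reporter is SYFP2, a rapidly maturing monomeric yellow fluorescent protein derived from Aequorea victoria. It is followed by a WPRE, annotated as two fragments, which suggests a shortened variant of this element that enhances transcript stability and expression, and then by the bovine growth hormone polyadenylation signal. According to the record, the enhancer is designed to drive AAV-mediated transgene expression in specific brain cell populations, as part of a collection of enhancer AAVs for genetic access to cortical cell types. The particular population targeted is not stated. The insert was assembled by Gibson cloning at SgrAI sites that were destroyed in the process.
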