Addgene plasmid #214484: AiP1333 - pAAV-AiE2115m-minBG-SYFP2-WPRE-BGHpA
Purpose: AiE2115m is an enhancer sequence, designed to drive AAV-mediated transgene expression in specific populations of brain cells
Depositing lab: Allen Institute for Brain Science & Bosiljka Tasic. Depositing organization: Allen Institute. Publication: A suite of enhancer AAVs and transgenic mouse lines for genetic access to cortical cell types. Ben-Simon Y, Hooper M, Narayan S, Daigle TL, Dwivedi D, Way SW, Oster A, Stafford DA, Mich JK, Taormina MJ, Martinez RA, Opitz-Araya X, Roth JR, Alexander JR, Allen S, Amster A, Arbuckle J, Ayala A, Baker PM, Bakken TE, Barcelli T, Barta S, Bendrick J, Bertagnolli D, Bielstein C, Bishwakarma P, Bowlus J, Boyer G, Brouner K, Casian B, Casper T, Chakka AB, Chakrabarty R, Chance RK, Chavan S, Clark M, Colbert K, Collman F, Daniel S, Departee M, DiValentin P, Donadio N, Dotson N, Egdorf T, Fliss T, Gabitto M, Garcia J, Gary A, Gasperini M, Gloe J, Goldy J, Gore BB, Graybuck L, Greisman N, Haeseleer F, Halterman C, Haradon Z, Hastings SD, Helback O, Ho W, Hockemeyer D, Huang C, Huff S, Hunker A, Johansen N, Jones D, Juneau Z, Kalmbach B, Kannan M, Khem S, Kussick E, Kutsal R, Larsen R, Lee C, Lee AY, Leibly M, Lenz GH, Li S, Liang E, Lusk N, Madigan Z, Malloy J, Malone J, McCue R, Melchor J, Mollenkopf T, Moosman S, Morin E, Newman D, Ng L, Ngo K, Omstead V, Otto S, Oyama A, Pena N, Pham T, Phillips E, Pom CA, Potekhina L, Ransford S, Ray PL, Rette D, Reynoldson C, Rimorin C, Rocha D, Ruiz A, Sanchez REA, Sawyer L, Sedeno-Cortes A, Sevigny JP, Shapovalova N, Shepard N, Shulga L, Sigler AR, Siverts L, Soliman S, Somasundaram S, Staats B, Stewart K, Szelenyi E, Tieu M, Trader C, Tran A, van Velthoven CTJ, Walker M, Wang Y, Weed N, Wirthlin M, Wood T, Wynalda B, Yao Z, Zhou T, Ariza J, Dee N, Reding M, Ronellenfitch K, Mufti S, Sunkin SM, Smith KA, Esposito L, Waters J, Thyagarajan B, Yao S, Lein ES, Zeng H, Levi BP, Ngai J, Ting JT, Tasic B. Cell. 2025 May 16:S0092-8674(25)00513-6. doi: 10.1016/j.cell.2025.05.002. PubMed 40403729.
Backbone
  Vector backbone: pAAV2
  Vector type: AAV
Growth in bacteria
  Bacterial resistance: Ampicillin, 100 μg/mL
  Growth temperature: 37°C
  Growth strain: NEB Stable
  Copy number: High Copy
Gene/Insert
  Gene/Insert name: SYFP2
  Species: Synthetic
  Promoter: minBG
  Cloning method: Gibson Cloning
Terms and licenses: Academic/Nonprofit Terms; Industry Terms: Not Available to Industry
Depositor comments: 5' Cloning Site: SgrAI (destroyed), 3' Cloning Site: SgrAI (destroyed). Please visit https://doi.org/10.1101/2024.06.10.597244 for bioRxiv preprint.
How to cite: AiP1333 - pAAV-AiE2115m-minBG-SYFP2-WPRE-BGHpA was a gift from Allen Institute for Brain Science & Bosiljka Tasic (Addgene plasmid # 214484 ; http://n2t.net/addgene:214484 ; RRID:Addgene_214484)
